>Addgene plasmid #116791 | pHAGE-SMAD4 | addgene full sequence | sequence record 241747 | Addgene NGS Result
TGGAAGGGCTAATTCACTCCCAAAGAAGACAAGATATCCTTGATCTGTGGATCTACCACACACAAGGCTA
CTTCCCTGATTAGCAGAACTACACACCAGGGCCAGGGGTCAGATATCCACTGACCTTTGGATGGTGCTAC
AAGCTAGTACCAGTTGAGCCAGATAAGGTAGAAGAGGCCAATAAAGGAGAGAACACCAGCTTGTTACACC
CTGTGAGCCTGCATGGGATGGATGACCCGGAGAGAGAAGTGTTAGAGTGGAGGTTTGACAGCCGCCTAGC
ATTTCATCACGTGGCCCGAGAGCTGCATCCGGAGTACTTCAAGAACTGCTGATATCGAGCTTGCTACAAG
GGACTTTCCGCTGGGGACTTTCCAGGGAGGCGTGGCCTGGGCGGGACTGGGGAGTGGCGAGCCCTCAGAT
CCTGCATATAAGCAGCTGCTTTTTGCCTGTACTGGGTCTCTCTGGTTAGACCAGATCTGAGCCTGGGAGC
TCTCTGGCTAACTAGGGAACCCACTGCTTAAGCCTCAATAAAGCTTGCCTTGAGTGCTTCAAGTAGTGTG
TGCCCGTCTGTTGTGTGACTCTGGTAACTAGAGATCCCTCAGACCCTTTTAGTCAGTGTGGAAAATCTCT
AGCAGTGGCGCCCGAACAGGGACTTGAAAGCGAAAGGGAAACCAGAGGAGCTCTCTCGACGCAGGACTCG
GCTTGCTGAAGCGCGCACGGCAAGAGGCGAGGGGCGGCGACTGGTGAGTACGCCAAAAATTTTGACTAGC
GGAGGCTAGAAGGAGAGAGATGGGTGCGAGAGCGTCAGTATTAAGCGGGGGAGAATTAGATCGCGATGGG
AAAAAATTCGGTTAAGGCCAGGGGGAAAGAAAAAATATAAATTAAAACATATAGTATGGGCAAGCAGGGA
GCTAGAACGATTCGCAGTTAATCCTGGCCTGTTAGAAACATCAGAAGGCTGTAGACAAATACTGGGACAG
CTACAACCATCCCTTCAGACAGGATCAGAAGAACTTAGATCATTATATAATACAGTAGCAACCCTCTATT
GTGTGCATCAAAGGATAGAGATAAAAGACACCAAGGAAGCTTTAGACAAGATAGAGGAAGAGCAAAACAA
AAGTAAGACCACCGCACAGCAAGCGGCCGGCCGCTGATCTTCAGACCTGGAGGAGGAGATATGAGGGACA
ATTGGAGAAGTGAATTATATAAATATAAAGTAGTAAAAATTGAACCATTAGGAGTAGCACCCACCAAGGC
AAAGAGAAGAGTGGTGCAGAGAGAAAAAAGAGCAGTGGGAATAGGAGCTTTGTTCCTTGGGTTCTTGGGA
GCAGCAGGAAGCACTATGGGCGCAGCGTCAATGACGCTGACGGTACAGGCCAGACAATTATTGTCTGGTA
TAGTGCAGCAGCAGAACAATTTGCTGAGGGCTATTGAGGCGCAACAGCATCTGTTGCAACTCACAGTCTG
GGGCATCAAGCAGCTCCAGGCAAGAATCCTGGCTGTGGAAAGATACCTAAAGGATCAACAGCTCCTGGGG
ATTTGGGGTTGCTCTGGAAAACTCATTTGCACCACTGCTGTGCCTTGGAATGCTAGTTGGAGTAATAAAT
CTCTGGAACAGATTTGGAATCACACGACCTGGATGGAGTGGGACAGAGAAATTAACAATTACACAAGCTT
AATACACTCCTTAATTGAAGAATCGCAAAACCAGCAAGAAAAGAATGAACAAGAATTATTGGAATTAGAT
AAATGGGCAAGTTTGTGGAATTGGTTTAACATAACAAATTGGCTGTGGTATATAAAATTATTCATAATGA
TAGTAGGAGGCTTGGTAGGTTTAAGAATAGTTTTTGCTGTACTTTCTATAGTGAATAGAGTTAGGCAGGG
ATATTCACCATTATCGTTTCAGACCCACCTCCCAACCCCGAGGGGACCCGACAGGCCCGAAGGAATAGAA
GAAGAAGGTGGAGAGAGAGACAGAGACAGATCCATTCGATTAGTGAACGGATCTCGACGGTATCGCCGAA
TTCACAAATGGCAGTATTCATCCACAATTTTAAAAGAAAAGGGGGGATTGGGGGGTACAGTGCAGGGGAA
AGAATAGTAGACATAATAGCAACAGACATACAAACTAAAGAATTACAAAAACAAATTACAAAAATTCAAA
ATTTTCGGGTTTATTACAGGGACAGCAGAGATCCAGTTTGGACTAGTCGTGAGGCTCCGGTGCCCGTCAG
TGGGCAGAGCGCACATCGCCCACAGTCCCCGAGAAGTTGGGGGGAGGGGTCGGCAATTGAACCGGTGCCT
AGAGAAGGTGGCGCGGGGTAAACTGGGAAAGTGATGTCGTGTACTGGCTCCGCCTTTTTCCCGAGGGTGG
GGGAGAACCGTATATAAGTGCAGTAGTCGCCGTGAACGTTCTTTTTCGCAACGGGTTTGCCGCCAGAACA
CAGGTAAGTGCCGTGTGTGGTTCCCGCGGGCCTGGCCTCTTTACGGGTTATGGCCCTTGCGTGCCTTGAA
TTACTTCCACCTGGCTGCAGTACGTGATTCTTGATCCCGAGCTTCGGGTTGGAAGTGGGTGGGAGAGTTC
GAGGCCTTGCGCTTAAGGAGCCCCTTCGCCTCGTGCTTGAGTTGAGGCCTGGCCTGGGCGCTGGGGCCGC
CGCGTGCGAATCTGGTGGCACCTTCGCGCCTGTCTCGCTGCTTTCGATAAGTCTCTAGCCATTTAAAATT
TTTGATGACCTGCTGCGACGCTTTTTTTCTGGCAAGATAGTCTTGTAAATGCGGGCCAAGATCTGCACAC
TGGTATTTCGGTTTTTGGGGCCGCGGGCGGCGACGGGGCCCGTGCGTCCCAGCGCACATGTTCGGCGAGG
CGGGGCCTGCGAGCGCGGCCACCGAGAATCGGACGGGGGTAGTCTCAAGCTGGCCGGCCTGCTCTGGTGC
CTGGCCTCGCGCCGCCGTGTATCGCCCCGCCCTGGGCGGCAAGGCTGGCCCGGTCGGCACCAGTTGCGTG
AGCGGAAAGATGGCCGCTTCCCGGCCCTGCTGCAGGGAGCTCAAAATGGAGGACGCGGCGCTCGGGAGAG
CGGGCGGGTGAGTCACCCACACAAAGGAAAAGGGCCTTTCCGTCCTCAGCCGTCGCTTCATGTGACTCCA
CGGAGTACCGGGCGCCGTCCAGGCACCTCGATTAGTTCTCGAGCTTTTGGAGTACGTCGTCTTTAGGTTG
GGGGGAGGGGTTTTATGCGATGGAGTTTCCCCACACTGAGTGGGTGGAGACTGAAGTTAGGCCAGCTTGG
CACTTGATGTAATTCTCCTTGGAATTTGCCCTTTTTGAGTTTGGATCTTGGTTCATTCTCAAGCCTCAGA
CAGTGGTTCAAAGTTTTTTTCTTCCATTTCAGGTGTCGTGAAGCGGCCCTGCAGATATCAACAAGTTTGT
ACAAAAAAGCAGGCACCATGGACAATATGTCTATTACGAATACACCAACAAGTAATGATGCCTGTCTGAG
CATTGTGCATAGTTTGATGTGCCATAGACAAGGTGGAGAGAGTGAAACATTTGCAAAAAGAGCAATTGAA
AGTTTGGTAAAGAAGCTGAAGGAGAAAAAAGATGAATTGGATTCTTTAATAACAGCTATAACTACAAATG
GAGCTCATCCTAGTAAATGTGTTACCATACAGAGAACATTGGATGGGAGGCTTCAGGTGGCTGGTCGGAA
AGGATTTCCTCATGTGATCTATGCCCGTCTCTGGAGGTGGCCTGATCTTCACAAAAATGAACTAAAACAT
GTTAAATATTGTCAGTATGCGTTTGACTTAAAATGTGATAGTGTCTGTGTGAATCCATATCACTACGAAC
GAGTTGTATCACCTGGAATTGATCTCTCAGGATTAACACTGCAGAGTAATGCTCCATCAAGTATGATGGT
GAAGGATGAATATGTGCATGACTTTGAGGGACAGCCATCGTTGTCCACTGAAGGACATTCAATTCAAACC
ATCCAGCATCCACCAAGTAATCGTGCATCGACAGAGACATACAGCACCCCAGCTCTGTTAGCCCCATCTG
AGTCTAATGCTACCAGCACTGCCAACTTTCCCAACATTCCTGTGGCTTCCACAAGTCAGCCTGCCAGTAT
ACTGGGGGGCAGCCATAGTGAAGGACTGTTGCAGATAGCATCAGGGCCTCAGCCAGGACAGCAGCAGAAT
GGATTTACTGGTCAGCCAGCTACTTACCATCATAACAGCACTACCACCTGGACTGGAAGTAGGACTGCAC
CATACACACCTAATTTGCCTCACCACCAAAACGGCCATCTTCAGCACCACCCGCCTATGCCGCCCCATCC
CGGACATTACTGGCCTGTTCACAATGAGCTTGCATTCCAGCCTCCCATTTCCAATCATCCTGCTCCTGAG
TATTGGTGTTCCATTGCTTACTTTGAAATGGATGTTCAGGTAGGAGAGACATTTAAGGTTCCTTCAAGCT
GCCCTATTGTTACTGTTGATGGATACGTGGACCCTTCTGGAGGAGATCGCTTTTGTTTGGGTCAACTCTC
CAATGTCCACAGGACAGAAGCCATTGAGAGAGCAAGGTTGCACATAGGCAAAGGTGTGCAGTTGGAATGT
AAAGGTGAAGGTGATGTTTGGGTCAGGTGCCTTAGTGACCACGCGGTCTTTGTACAGAGTTACTACTTAG
ACAGAGAAGCTGGGCGTGCACCTGGAGATGCTGTTCATAAGATCTACCCAAGTGCATATATAAAGGTCTT
TGATTTGCGTCAGTGTCATCGACAGATGCAGCAGCAGGCGGCTACTGCACAAGCTGCAGCAGCTGCCCAG
GCAGCAGCCGTGGCAGGAAACATCCCTGGCCCAGGATCAGTAGGTGGAATAGCTCCAGCTATCAGTCTGT
CAGCTGCTGCTGGAATTGGTGTTGATGACCTTCGTCGCTTATGCATACTCAGGATGAGTTTTGTGAAAGG
CTGGGGACCGGATTACCCAAGACAGAGCATCAAAGAAACACCTTGCTGGATTGAAATTCACTTACACCGG
GCCCTCCAGCTCCTAGACGAAGTACTTCATACCATGCCGATTGCAGACCCACAACCTTTAGACTAGAACC
CAGCTTTCTTGTACAAAGTGGTGATATCCAATTAACCCTCACTAAAGGGAATGTTTGTAAATGTATAGAT
AGCCCTATAGTGAGTCGTATTACCACCCAACTTTTCTATACAAAGTGGTTGATATCCAGCACAGTGGCGG
CCGCTCGAGTCTAGAGGGCCCGCGGTTCGAAGGTAAGCCTATCCCTAACCCTCTCCTCGGTCTCGATTCT
ACGCGTACCGGTTAGTAATGAGATCCCTCCCCCCCCCCTAACGTTACTGGCCGAAGCCGCTTGGAATAAG
GCCGGTGTGCGTTTGTCTATATGTTATTTTCCACCATATTGCCGTCTTTTGGCAATGTGAGGGCCCGGAA
ACCTGGCCCTGTCTTCTTGACGAGCATTCCTAGGGGTCTTTCCCCTCTCGCCAAAGGAATGCAAGGTCTG
TTGAATGTCGTGAAGGAAGCAGTTCCTCTGGAAGCTTCTTGAAGACAAACAACGTCTGTAGCGACCCTTT
GCAGGCAGCGGAACCCCCCACCTGGCGACAGGTGCCTCTGCGGCCAAAAGCCACGTGTATAAGATACACC
TGCAAAGGCGGCACAACCCCAGTGCCACGTTGTGAGTTGGATAGTTGTGGAAAGAGTCAAATGGCTCTCC
TCAAGCGTATTCAACAAGGGGCTGAAGGATGCCCAGAAGGTACCCCATTGTATGGGATCTGATCTGGGGC
CTCGGTGCACATGCTTTACATGTGTTTAGTCGAGGTTAAAAAAACGTCTAGGCCCCCCGAACCACGGGGA
CGTGGTTTTCCTTTGAAAAACACGATGATAATATGGCCACACATATGACCGAGTACAAGCCCACGGTGCG
CCTCGCCACCCGCGACGACGTCCCCAGGGCCGTACGCACCCTCGCCGCCGCGTTCGCCGACTACCCCGCC
ACGCGCCACACCGTCGATCCGGACCGCCACATCGAGCGGGTCACCGAGCTGCAAGAACTCTTCCTCACGC
GCGTCGGGCTCGACATCGGCAAGGTGTGGGTCGCGGACGACGGCGCCGCGGTGGCGGTCTGGACCACGCC
GGAGAGCGTCGAAGCGGGGGCGGTGTTCGCCGAGATCGGCCCGCGCATGGCCGAGTTGAGCGGTTCCCGG
CTGGCCGCGCAGCAACAGATGGAAGGCCTCCTGGCGCCGCACCGGCCCAAGGAGCCCGCGTGGTTCCTGG
CCACCGTCGGCGTCTCGCCCGACCACCAGGGCAAGGGTCTGGGCAGCGCCGTCGTGCTCCCCGGAGTGGA
GGCGGCCGAGCGCGCCGGGGTGCCCGCCTTCCTGGAGACCTCCGCGCCCCGCAACCTCCCCTTCTACGAG
CGGCTCGGCTTCACCGTCACCGCCGACGTCGAGGTGCCCGAAGGACCGCGCACCTGGTGCATGACCCGCA
AGCCCGGTGCCTAAATCGATAGATCCTAATCAACCTCTGGATTACAAAATTTGTGAAAGATTGACTGGTA
TTCTTAACTATGTTGCTCCTTTTACGCTATGTGGATACGCTGCTTTAATGCCTTTGTATCATGCTATTGC
TTCCCGTATGGCTTTCATTTTCTCCTCCTTGTATAAATCCTGGTTGCTGTCTCTTTATGAGGAGTTGTGG
CCCGTTGTCAGGCAACGTGGCGTGGTGTGCACTGTGTTTGCTGACGCAACCCCCACTGGTTGGGGCATTG
CCACCACCTGTCAGCTCCTTTCCGGGACTTTCGCTTTCCCCCTCCCTATTGCCACGGCGGAACTCATCGC
CGCCTGCCTTGCCCGCTGCTGGACAGGGGCTCGGCTGTTGGGCACTGACAATTCCGTGGTGTTGTCGGGG
AAATCATCGTCCTTTCCTTGGCTGCTCGCCTGTGTTGCCACCTGGATTCTGCGCGGGACGTCCTTCTGCT
ACGTCCCTTCGGCCCTCAATCCAGCGGACCTTCCTTCCCGCGGCCTGCTGCCGGCTCTGCGGCCTCTTCC
GCGTCTTCGCCTTCGCCCTCAGACGAGTCGGATCTCCCTTTGGGCCGCCTCCCCGCCTGAGATCCTTTAA
GACCAATGACTTACAAGGCAGCTGTAGATCTTAGCCACTTTTTAAAAGAAAAGGGGGGACTGGAAGGGCT
AATTCACTCCCAACGAAGACAAGATCTGCTTTTTGCTTGTACTGGGTCTCTCTGGTTAGACCAGATCTGA
GCCTGGGAGCTCTCTGGCTAACTAGGGAACCCACTGCTTAAGCCTCAATAAAGCTTGCCTTGAGTGCTTC
AAGTAGTGTGTGCCCGTCTGTTGTGTGACTCTGGTAACTAGAGATCCCTCAGACCCTTTTAGTCAGTGTG
GAAAATCTCTAGCAGTAGTAGTTCATGTCATCTTATTATTCAGTATTTATAACTTGCAAAGAAATGAATA
TCAGAGAGTGAGAGGCCCGGGTTAATTAAGGAAAGGGCTAGATCATTCTTGAAGACGAAAGGGCCTCGTG
ATACGCCTATTTTTATAGGTTAATGTCATGATAATAATGGTTTCTTAGACGTCAGGTGGCACTTTTCGGG
GAAATGTGCGCGGAACCCCTATTTGTTTATTTTTCTAAATACATTCAAATATGTATCCGCTCATGAGACA
ATAACCCTGATAAATGCTTCAATAATATTGAAAAAGGAAGAGTATGAGTATTCAACATTTCCGTGTCGCC
CTTATTCCCTTTTTTGCGGCATTTTGCCTTCCTGTTTTTGCTCACCCAGAAACGCTGGTGAAAGTAAAAG
ATGCTGAAGATCAGTTGGGTGCACGAGTGGGTTACATCGAACTGGATCTCAACAGCGGTAAGATCCTTGA
GAGTTTTCGCCCCGAAGAACGTTTTCCAATGATGAGCACTTTTAAAGTTCTGCTATGTGGCGCGGTATTA
TCCCGTGTTGACGCCGGGCAAGAGCAACTCGGTCGCCGCATACACTATTCTCAGAATGACTTGGTTGAGT
ACTCACCAGTCACAGAAAAGCATCTTACGGATGGCATGACAGTAAGAGAATTATGCAGTGCTGCCATAAC
CATGAGTGATAACACTGCGGCCAACTTACTTCTGACAACGATCGGAGGACCGAAGGAGCTAACCGCTTTT
TTGCACAACATGGGGGATCATGTAACTCGCCTTGATCGTTGGGAACCGGAGCTGAATGAAGCCATACCAA
ACGACGAGCGTGACACCACGATGCCTGTAGCAATGGCAACAACGTTGCGCAAACTATTAACTGGCGAACT
ACTTACTCTAGCTTCCCGGCAACAATTAATAGACTGGATGGAGGCGGATAAAGTTGCAGGACCACTTCTG
CGCTCGGCCCTTCCGGCTGGCTGGTTTATTGCTGATAAATCTGGAGCCGGTGAGCGTGGGTCTCGCGGTA
TCATTGCAGCACTGGGGCCAGATGGTAAGCCCTCCCGTATCGTAGTTATCTACACGACGGGGAGTCAGGC
AACTATGGATGAACGAAATAGACAGATCGCTGAGATAGGTGCCTCACTGATTAAGCATTGGTAACTGTCA
GACCAAGTTTACTCATATATACTTTAGATTGATTTAAAACTTCATTTTTAATTTAAAAGGATCTAGGTGA
AGATCCTTTTTGATAATCTCATGACCAAAATCCCTTAACGTGAGTTTTCGTTCCACTGAGCGTCAGACCC
CGTAGAAAAGATCAAAGGATCTTCTTGAGATCCTTTTTTTCTGCGCGTAATCTGCTGCTTGCAAACAAAA
AAACCACCGCTACCAGCGGTGGTTTGTTTGCCGGATCAAGAGCTACCAACTCTTTTTCCGAAGGTAACTG
GCTTCAGCAGAGCGCAGATACCAAATACTGTTCTTCTAGTGTAGCCGTAGTTAGGCCACCACTTCAAGAA
CTCTGTAGCACCGCCTACATACCTCGCTCTGCTAATCCTGTTACCAGTGGCTGCTGCCAGTGGCGATAAG
TCGTGTCTTACCGGGTTGGACTCAAGACGATAGTTACCGGATAAGGCGCAGCGGTCGGGCTGAACGGGGG
GTTCGTGCACACAGCCCAGCTTGGAGCGAACGACCTACACCGAACTGAGATACCTACAGCGTGAGCTATG
AGAAAGCGCCACGCTTCCCGAAGGGAGAAAGGCGGACAGGTATCCGGTAAGCGGCAGGGTCGGAACAGGA
GAGCGCACGAGGGAGCTTCCAGGGGGAAACGCCTGGTATCTTTATAGTCCTGTCGGGTTTCGCCACCTCT
GACTTGAGCGTCGATTTTTGTGATGCTCGTCAGGGGGGCGGAGCCTATGGAAAAACGCCAGCAACGCGGC
CTTTTTACGGTTCCTGGCCTTTTGCTGGCCTTTTGCTCACATGTTCTTTCCTGCGTTATCCCCTGATTCT
GTGGATAACCGTATTACCGCCTTTGAGTGAGCTGATACCGCTCGCCGCAGCCGAACGACCGAGCGCAGCG
AGTCAGTGAGCGAGGAAGCGGAAGAGCGCCCAATACGCAAACCGCCTCTCCCCGCGCGTTGGCCGATTCA
TTAATGCAGCAAGCTCATGGCTGACTAATTTTTTTTATTTATGCAGAGGCCGAGGCCGCCTCGGCCTCTG
AGCTATTCCAGAAGTAGTGAGGAGGCTTTTTTGGAGGCCTAGGCTTTTGCAAAAAGCTCCCCGTGGCACG
ACAGGTTTCCCGACTGGAAAGCGGGCAGTGAGCGCAACGCAATTAATGTGAGTTAGCTCACTCATTAGGC
ACCCCAGGCTTTACACTTTATGCTTCCGGCTCGTATGTTGTGTGGAATTGTGAGCGGATAACAATTTCAC
ACAGGAAACAGCTATGACATGATTACGAATTTCACAAATAAAGCATTTTTTTCACTGCATTCTAGTTGTG
GTTTGTCCAAACTCATCAATGTATCTTATCATGTCTGGATCAACTGGATAACTCAAGCTAACCAAAATCA
TCCCAAACTTCCCACCCCATACCCTATTACCACTGCCAATTACCTGTGGTTTCATTTACTCTAAACCTGT
GATTCCTCTGAATTATTTTCATTTTAAAGAAATTGTATTTGTTAAATATGTACTACAAACTTAGTAGT
Features (pLannotate 1.2.2; 30 found; start..end, strand, type, name):
    377..634     +  LTR            5' LTR (truncated): truncated 5' long terminal repeat (LTR) from HIV-1
    681..806     +  misc_feature   HIV-1 Ψ: packaging signal of human immunodeficiency virus type 1
    790..1128    +  CDS            HIV-1 gag (fragment): gag protein from human immunodeficiency virus 1; gag
   1303..1536    +  misc_feature   RRE: The Rev response element (RRE) of HIV-1 allows for Rev-dependent mRNA export from the nucleus to the cytoplasm.
   1913..2013    +  CDS            Rev (fragment): human immunodeficiency virus 1 (HIV-1) Rev protein; rev; enhances nuclear export of unspliced and incompletely spliced viral mRNAs
   2058..2175    +  misc_feature   cPPT/CTS: central polypurine tract and central termination sequence of HIV-1
   2223..3401    +  promoter       EF-1α promoter: strong constitutive promoter for human elongation factor EF-1α
   3422..3442    +  protein_bind   attB1: mutant version of attB; core recombination site for the Gateway® BP reaction BP Clonase™
   3448..5103    +  CDS            SMAD4: SMAD4_HUMAN - Also known as DPC4, MADH4. Experimental evidence at protein level: Swiss-Prot protein existence level 1. In muscle physiology, plays a central role in the balance between atrophy and hypertrophy. When recruited by MSTN, promotes atrophy response via phosphorylated SMAD2/4. MSTN decrease causes SMAD4 release and subsequent recruitment by the BMP pathway to promote hypertrophy via phosphorylated SMAD1/5/8. Acts synergistically with SMAD1 and YY1 in bone morphogenetic protein (BMP)-mediated cardiac- specific gene expression. Binds to SMAD binding elements (SBEs) (5'- GTCT/AGAC-3') w
   5108..5132    -  protein_bind   attB2: mutant version of attB; recombination site for the Gateway® BP reaction BP Clonase™
   5140..5158    +  promoter       T3 promoter: promoter for bacteriophage T3 RNA polymerase
   5184..5202    -  promoter       T7 promoter: promoter for bacteriophage T7 RNA polymerase
   5208..5226    -  protein_bind   attB4 (fragment): mutant version of attB; core recombination site for the Gateway® BP reaction BP Clonase™
   5282..5323    +  CDS            V5 tag: epitope tag from simian virus 5
   5449..5911    +  misc_feature   IRES: internal ribosome entry site (IRES) of the encephalomyocarditis virus (EMCV)
   5925..6522    +  CDS            PuroR (fragment): puromycin N-acetyltransferase; pac from Streptomyces; confers resistance to puromycin
   6538..7126    +  misc_feature   WPRE: woodchuck hepatitis virus posttranscriptional regulatory element
   7134..7199    +  CDS            nef (fragment): NEF_HV1Z2 - Experimental evidence at protein level: Swiss-Prot protein existence level 1. Extracellular Nef protein targets CD4(+) T-lymphocytes for apoptosis by interacting with CXCR4 surface receptors. From Human immunodeficiency virus type 1 group M subtype D (isolate Z2/CDC-Z34) (HIV-1).
   7201..7434    +  LTR            3' LTR (ΔU3): self-inactivating 3' long terminal repeat (LTR) from HIV-1
   7639..7743    +  promoter       AmpR promoter: bla
   7744..8604    +  CDS            AmpR: β-lactamase; bla; confers resistance to ampicillin, carbenicillin, and related antibiotics
   8775..9363    +  rep_origin     ori: high-copy-number ColE1/pMB1/pBR322/pUC origin of replication
   9546..9600    +  CDS            lacI (fragment): lac repressor; lacI; The lac repressor binds to the lac operator to inhibit transcription in E. coli. This inhibition can be relieved by adding lactose or isopropyl-β-D-thiogalactopyranoside (IPTG).
   9606..9699    +  rep_origin     SV40 ori (fragment): SV40 origin of replication
   9724..9761    +  CDS            lacI (fragment): lac repressor; lacI; The lac repressor binds to the lac operator to inhibit transcription in E. coli. This inhibition can be relieved by adding lactose or isopropyl-β-D-thiogalactopyranoside (IPTG).
   9774..9795    +  protein_bind   CAP binding site: CAP binding activates transcription in the presence of cAMP. E. coli catabolite activator protein
   9810..9840    +  promoter       lac promoter: promoter for the E. coli lac operon
   9848..9864    +  protein_bind   lac operator: The lac repressor binds to the lac operator to inhibit transcription in E. coli. This inhibition can be relieved by adding lactose or isopropyl-β-D-thiogalactopyranoside (IPTG). lac repressor encoded by lacI
   9898..9981    +  polyA_signal   SV40 poly(A) signal (fragment): SV40 polyadenylation signal
  10148..329     +  CDS            nef (fragment) (across the origin): NEF_HV1BR - Experimental evidence at protein level: Swiss-Prot protein existence level 1. Extracellular Nef protein targets CD4(+) T-lymphocytes for apoptosis by interacting with CXCR4 surface receptors (PubMed:14990729). From Human immunodeficiency virus type 1 group M subtype B (isolate BRU/LAI) (HIV-1).
