[The description below was written by a language model from this plasmid's Addgene catalogue record and pLannotate feature annotations shown in this document.]
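Description:
pHAGE-SMAD4 is an HIV-1-derived lentiviral expression plasmid of about 10.1 kb that carries the wild-type human SMAD4 open reading frame in the pHAGE backbone. It is maintained in E. coli through a high-copy ColE1/pUC-type origin and an ampicillin resistance gene (β-lactamase under its own promoter). The recorded host is a recombination-deficient strain of the kind generally chosen to keep LTR-containing plasmids stable. The viral portion includes a truncated 5' LTR, the Ψ packaging signal with an adjoining gag fragment, the Rev response element, the cPPT/CTS, and a ΔU3 self-inactivating 3' LTR. These elements allow the transfer RNA to be packaged, exported and integrated when the viral proteins are supplied in trans, while LTR promoter activity is lost after integration.

Expression is driven by the constitutive human EF-1α promoter. The SMAD4 coding sequence was introduced by Gateway cloning and is flanked by attB1 and attB2 sites. Downstream are short T3 and T7 promoter sequences, a partial attB4 site and a V5 epitope annotation. The table does not establish whether the V5 tag is translated in frame with SMAD4, so the protein should not be assumed to be tagged. An EMCV IRES followed by a puromycin N-acetyltransferase gene puts drug selection on the same transcript as SMAD4, and a WPRE upstream of the 3' LTR enhances transcript expression. The remaining annotations, including lac elements and SV40 ori and poly(A) fragments, are backbone remnants.

The plasmid is intended for producing lentivirus to stably express SMAD4 in mammalian cells with puromycin selection. It comes from a collection built for systematic functional annotation of somatic cancer mutations, so as the wild-type clone it would plausibly serve as a reference for mutant alleles.
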