Addgene plasmid #116791: pHAGE-SMAD4
Purpose: Lentiviral expression of SMAD4
Depositing lab: Gordon Mills & Kenneth Scott. Depositing organization: Baylor College of Medicine. Publication: Systematic Functional Annotation of Somatic Mutations in Cancer. Ng PK, Li J, Jeong KJ, Shao S, Chen H, Tsang YH, Sengupta S, Wang Z, Bhavana VH, Tran R, Soewito S, Minussi DC, Moreno D, Kong K, Dogruluk T, Lu H, Gao J, Tokheim C, Zhou DC, Johnson AM, Zeng J, Ip CKM, Ju Z, Wester M, Yu S, Li Y, Vellano CP, Schultz N, Karchin R, Ding L, Lu Y, Cheung LWT, Chen K, Shaw KR, Meric-Bernstam F, Scott KL, Yi S, Sahni N, Liang H, Mills GB. Cancer Cell. 2018 Mar 12;33(3):450-462.e10. doi: 10.1016/j.ccell.2018.01.021. PubMed 29533785.
Backbone
  Vector backbone: pHAGE
  Vector type: Lentiviral
Growth in bacteria
  Bacterial resistance: Ampicillin, 100 μg/mL
  Growth temperature: 37°C
  Growth strain: Stbl3
  Copy number: High Copy
Gene/Insert
  Gene/Insert name: SMAD4
  Species: H. sapiens (human)
  Mutation: WT
  Entrez Gene: SMAD4 (a.k.a. DPC4, JIP, MADH4, MYHRS)
  Cloning method: Gateway Cloning
Terms and licenses: Academic/Nonprofit Terms; Industry Terms: Not Available to Industry
How to cite: pHAGE-SMAD4 was a gift from Gordon Mills & Kenneth Scott (Addgene plasmid # 116791 ; http://n2t.net/addgene:116791 ; RRID:Addgene_116791)
