>Addgene plasmid #116791 | pHAGE-SMAD4 | depositor partial sequence | sequence record 219667 | insert
ATGGACAATATGTCTATTACGAATACACCAACAAGTAATGATGCCTGTCTGAGCATTGTGCATAGTTTGA
TGTGCCATAGACAAGGTGGAGAGAGTGAAACATTTGCAAAAAGAGCAATTGAAAGTTTGGTAAAGAAGCT
GAAGGAGAAAAAAGATGAATTGGATTCTTTAATAACAGCTATAACTACAAATGGAGCTCATCCTAGTAAA
TGTGTTACCATACAGAGAACATTGGATGGGAGGCTTCAGGTGGCTGGTCGGAAAGGATTTCCTCATGTGA
TCTATGCCCGTCTCTGGAGGTGGCCTGATCTTCACAAAAATGAACTAAAACATGTTAAATATTGTCAGTA
TGCGTTTGACTTAAAATGTGATAGTGTCTGTGTGAATCCATATCACTACGAACGAGTTGTATCACCTGGA
ATTGATCTCTCAGGATTAACACTGCAGAGTAATGCTCCATCAAGTATGATGGTGAAGGATGAATATGTGC
ATGACTTTGAGGGACAGCCATCGTTGTCCACTGAAGGACATTCAATTCAAACCATCCAGCATCCACCAAG
TAATCGTGCATCGACAGAGACATACAGCACCCCAGCTCTGTTAGCCCCATCTGAGTCTAATGCTACCAGC
ACTGCCAACTTTCCCAACATTCCTGTGGCTTCCACAAGTCAGCCTGCCAGTATACTGGGGGGCAGCCATA
GTGAAGGACTGTTGCAGATAGCATCAGGGCCTCAGCCAGGACAGCAGCAGAATGGATTTACTGGTCAGCC
AGCTACTTACCATCATAACAGCACTACCACCTGGACTGGAAGTAGGACTGCACCATACACACCTAATTTG
CCTCACCACCAAAACGGCCATCTTCAGCACCACCCGCCTATGCCGCCCCATCCCGGACATTACTGGCCTG
TTCACAATGAGCTTGCATTCCAGCCTCCCATTTCCAATCATCCTGCTCCTGAGTATTGGTGTTCCATTGC
TTACTTTGAAATGGATGTTCAGGTAGGAGAGACATTTAAGGTTCCTTCAAGCTGCCCTATTGTTACTGTT
GATGGATACGTGGACCCTTCTGGAGGAGATCGCTTTTGTTTGGGTCAACTCTCCAATGTCCACAGGACAG
AAGCCATTGAGAGAGCAAGGTTGCACATAGGCAAAGGTGTGCAGTTGGAATGTAAAGGTGAAGGTGATGT
TTGGGTCAGGTGCCTTAGTGACCACGCGGTCTTTGTACAGAGTTACTACTTAGACAGAGAAGCTGGGCGT
GCACCTGGAGATGCTGTTCATAAGATCTACCCAAGTGCATATATAAAGGTCTTTGATTTGCGTCAGTGTC
ATCGACAGATGCAGCAGCAGGCGGCTACTGCACAAGCTGCAGCAGCTGCCCAGGCAGCAGCCGTGGCAGG
AAACATCCCTGGCCCAGGATCAGTAGGTGGAATAGCTCCAGCTATCAGTCTGTCAGCTGCTGCTGGAATT
GGTGTTGATGACCTTCGTCGCTTATGCATACTCAGGATGAGTTTTGTGAAAGGCTGGGGACCGGATTACC
CAAGACAGAGCATCAAAGAAACACCTTGCTGGATTGAAATTCACTTACACCGGGCCCTCCAGCTCCTAGA
CGAAGTACTTCATACCATGCCGATTGCAGACCCACAACCTTTAGACTGA
